>Addgene plasmid #174731 | pDTFendoNA2 | addgene full sequence | sequence record 343522 | Addgene NGS Result
ACATTAACCTATAAAAATAGGCGTATCACGAGGCCCTTTCGTCTTCACCTCGAGAAATCATAAAAAATTT
ATTTGCTTTGTGAGCGGATAACAATTATAATAGATTCAATTGTGAGCGGATAACAATTTCACACAGAATT
CATTAAAGAGGAGAAATTAACTATGAGAGGATCTCACCATCACCATCACCATGGCGGCCGCGGCGCTGAT
GATGTTGTTGATTCTTCTAAATCTTTTGTGATGGAAAACTTTTCTTCGTACCACGGGACTAAACCTGGTT
ATGTAGATTCCATTCAAAAAGGTATACAAAAGCCAAAATCTGGTACACAAGGAAATTATGACGATGATTG
GAAAGGGTTTTATAGTACCGACAATAAATACGACGCTGCGGGATACTCTGTAGATAATGAAAACCCGCTC
TCTGGAAAAGCTGGAGGCGTGGTCAAAGTGACGTATCCAGGACTGACGAAGGTTCTCGCACTAAAAGTGG
ATAATGCCGAAACTATTAAGAAAGAGTTAGGTTTAAGTCTCACTGAACCGTTGATGGAGCAAGTCGGAAC
GGAAGAGTTTATCAAAAGGTTCGGTGATGGTGCTTCGCGTGTAGTGCTCAGCCTTCCCTTCGCTGAGGGG
AGTTCTAGCGTTGAATATATTAATAACTGGGAACAGGCGAAAGCGTTAAGCGTAGAACTTGAGATTAATT
TTGAAACCCGTGGAAAACGTGGCCAAGATGCGATGTATGAGTATATGGCTCAAGCCTGTGCAGGAAATCG
TGTCAGGCGATCAGTAGGTAGCTCATTGTCATGCATAAATCTTGATTGGGATGTCATAAGGGATAAAACT
AAGACAAAGATAGAGTCTTTGAAAGAGCATGGCCCTATCAAAAATAAAATGAGCGAAAGTCCCAATAAAA
CAGTATCTGAGGAAAAAGCTAAACAATACCTAGAAGAATTTCATCAAACGGCATTAGAGCATCCTGAATT
GTCAGAACTTAAAACCGTTACTGGGACCAATCCTGTATTCGCTGGGGCTAACTATGCGGCGTGGGCAGTA
AACGTTGCGCAAGTTATCGATAGCGAAACAGCTGATAATTTGGAAAAGACAACTGCTGCTCTTTCGATAC
TTCCTGGTATCGGTAGCGTAATGGGCATTGCAGACGGTGCCGTTCACCACAATACAGAAGAGATAGTGGC
ACAATCAATAGCTTTATCGTCTTTAATGGTTGCTCAAGCTATTCCATTGGTAGGAGAGCTAGTTGATATT
GGTTTCGCTGCATATAATTTTGTAGAGAGTATTATCAATTTATTTCAAGTAGTTCATAATTCGTATAATC
GTCCCGCGTATTCTCCGGGGCATAAACGTGTCAGGCGAACTAGTGGGATCGCAAATAACTATACTGATAG
TAAAAGTGCTGAAACATTGGAAAATGCGCGTAAAGAGGCTTTTGCTCAGTCTAAAGATGTTTTGAATATG
GCAAAAGCACACTCAAATAGTGTTGCTAGAACAACTTTAGAAACTGCTGAAGAACATGCAAATAGTGTTG
CCAGAACAACTTTAGAAACTGCTGAAGAACATGCAAATAAAAAATCAGCTGAGGCGTTAGCAAGCGCTAA
TGTGTATGCAGACAGCAAGTCTTCTCACACACTAAAAACTGCAAATAGCTATACCGATGTGACTGTAAGT
AATTCGACTAAGAAAGCAATCCGTGAATCGAATCAATACACAGATCATAAATTCCGTCAACTTGACAACC
GGTTAGATAAGCTGTACACGGATCAATTCAAGAGTAAAATAGCAGGTGCAATCTGGCGTAACTTGGATGA
CAAGCTCACCGAGGTTGTATCGCTTAAAGATTTTGGAGCCAAAGGTGATGGTAAGACAAACGACCAAGAT
GCAGTAAATGCAGCGATGGCTTCAGGTAAGAGAATTGACGGTGCTGGTGCTACTTACAAAGTATCATCTT
TACCTGATATGGAGCGATTCTATAACACCCGCTTCGTATGGGAACGTTTATCAGGTCAACCTCTTTACTA
TGTGAGTAAAGGTTTTATCAATGGTGAACTCTATAAAATCACGGATAACCCTTATTACAATGCTTGGCCT
CAAGACAAAGCGTTTGTATATGAGAACGTGATATATGCACCTTACATGGGTAGCGACCGTCATGGTGTTA
GTCGTCTGCATGTATCATGGGTTAAGTCTGGTGACGATGGTCAAACATGGTCTACACCAGAGTGGTTAAC
TGATCTGCATCCAGATTACCCTACAGTGAACTATCATTGTATGAGCATGGGTGTATGTCGCAACCGTCTG
TTTGCCATGATTGAAACACGTACTTTAGCCAAGAACGCACTAACCAATTGTGCATTGTGGGATCGCCCTA
TGTCTCGTAGTCTGCATCTTACGGGTGGTATCACTAAGGCTGCAAATCAGCGATATGCAACAATACATGT
ACCAGATCACGGACTATTCGTGGGCGATTTTGTTAACTTCTCTAATTCTGCGGTAACAGGTGTATCAGGT
GATATGACTGTTGCAACGGTAATAGATAAGGACAACTTCACGGTTCTTACACCTAACCAGCAGACTTCAG
ATTTGAATAACGCTGGAAAGAATTGGCACATGGGTACTTCTTTCCATAAGTCTCCGTGGCGTAAGACAGA
TCTTGGTCTAATCCCTCATGTCACAGAGGTGCATAGCTTTGCTACTATTGATAACAATGGCTTTGTTATG
GGCTATCATCAAGGTGATGTAGCTCCACGAGAAGTTGGGCTTTTCTACTTCCCTGATGCTTTCAATAGCC
CATCTAATTATGTTCGTCGTCAGATACCATCTGAGTATGAACCAGATGCGGCAGAGCCATGCATCAAGTA
CTATGACGGTGTATTATACCTTATCACTCGTGGTACTCGTGGCGACCGACTAGGAAGCTCTCTGCATCGT
AGTAGAGATATAGGTCAGACTTGGGAGTCACTAAGATTTCCACATAATGTGTATCATACTACTTTACCGT
TTGCTAAGGTAGGAGATGACCTTATTATGTTTGGTTCAGAACGTGCAGAAAATGAATGGGAAGCAGGTGC
ACCAGATGATCGTTACAAGGCATCTTATCCTCGTACCTTCTATGCACGATTGAATGTAAACAATTGGAAT
GCAGCTGATATTGAATGGGTTAACATCACAGACCAAATCTATCAGGGTGACATTGTGGACTCTAGTGTAG
GTGTAGGTTCGGTAGTAGTTAAAGACAGCTACATTTACTATATCTTTGGTGGCGAAAACCATTTCAACCC
AATGACTTATGGTGACAACAGAGATAAAGACCCATTTAAAGGTCATGGACACCCTACTGATATATACTGC
TATAAGATGCAGATTGCAAATGACAGTCGTGTATCTCGTAAGTTTACATATGGTGCAACTCCCGGACAGG
CTATACCTACCTTCATGGGTACTGATGGTATTCGTACTATTCCTGCTCCACTTCACTTATCAGGAGAGGT
AGTTGCCGCAGATATGACTGTCGAACATCTTACCCTGAAGGCAAGTACAAGTGCTAATATTCGCTCAGAG
ATGCTGATGGAAGGTGAATATGGGTTCATTGGTAAGACTATACCAAAGGATAACCCAACTGCCCAACGTG
TCATCATCTCTGGTGGAGGGGGTACAGCAGCAGATACCGGTGCGCAAATTACCTTACATGGAGCAGGTTC
TAGTACTTCTAGACGCGCAGTATATAATGCCAATGAGCACTTGTTCCAAAGCGGGGCTATCATGCCCTAC
AATGATAACGTGTATCCTGCTGGCGGCCCTCGTAATAGATTCACTACTATCCATCTTACAAGTGACCCTA
TTATTACGTCTGATGCCACTCATAAGTATGGATCACAAGGTATTGATGAGAGTGTACTAAAGGCATGGGG
TAAGGTTAGCTTCAAGCAGTACAAGTTGATTGGTGAGATGTCTCGTGGTGTGCACCACACTCACTTTGGT
GTATTGGCACAAGACATTGTAGCTGCTTTTGCATCCGAAGGGTTAGATGCAATCGACTTCGGCATTGTCT
CCTTCGAAGAAGGTCAGTTTGGTGTTAGATATAGTGAAATCTTAATCTTGGAGGCTGCTTATACTCGTTA
TCGTTTAGATAAGTTAGAGGAGATGTATGCCACTAATAAAATCAGTTAAGCAAGCTGCTGTACTCCAGAA
TACAGAAGAACTTATTCAATCAGGACGTGACCCTAAGCAGGCATACGCCATTGCCAAGGATGTACAAGTA
AAGCGGCCGATCCGCATGCGAGCTCGGTACCCCGGGTCGACCTGCAGCCAAGCTTAATTAGCTGAGCTTG
GACTCCTGTTGATAGATCCAGTAATGACCTCAGAACTCCATCTGGATTTGTTCAGAACGCTCGGTTGCCG
CCGGGCGTTTTTTATTGGTGAGAATCCAAGCTAGCTTGGCGAGATTTTCAGGAGCTAAGGAAGCTAAAAT
GGAGAAAAAAATCACTGGATATACCACCGTTGATATATCCCAATGGCATCGTAAAGAACATTTTGAGGCA
TTTCAGTCAGTTGCTCAATGTACCTATAACCAGACCGTTCAGCTGGATATTACGGCCTTTTTAAAGACCG
TAAAGAAAAATAAGCACAAGTTTTATCCGGCCTTTATTCACATTCTTGCCCGCCTGATGAATGCTCATCC
GGAATTTCGTATGGCAATGAAAGACGGTGAGCTGGTGATATGGGATAGTGTTCACCCTTGTTACACCGTT
TTCCATGAGCAAACTGAAACGTTTTCATCGCTCTGGAGTGAATACCACGACGATTTCCGGCAGTTTCTAC
ACATATATTCGCAAGATGTGGCGTGTTACGGTGAAAACCTGGCCTATTTCCCTAAAGGGTTTATTGAGAA
TATGTTTTTCGTCTCAGCCAATCCCTGGGTGAGTTTCACCAGTTTTGATTTAAACGTGGCCAATATGGAC
AACTTCTTCGCCCCCGTTTTCACCATGGGCAAATATTATACGCAAGGCGACAAGGTGCTGATGCCGCTGG
CGATTCAGGTTCATCATGCCGTTTGTGATGGCTTCCATGTCGGCAGAATGCTTAATGAATTACAACAGTA
CTGCGATGAGTGGCAGGGCGGGGCGTAATTTTTTTAAGGCAGTTATTGGTGCCCTTAAACGCCTGGGGTA
ATGACTCTCTAGCTTGAGGCATCAAATAAAACGAAAGGCTCAGTCGAAAGACTGGGCCTTTCGTTTTATC
TGTTGTTTGTCGGTGAACGCTCTCCTGAGTAGGACAAATCCGCCCTCTAGAGCTGCCTCGCGCGTTTCGG
TGATGACGGTGAAAACCTCTGACACATGCAGCTCCCGGAGACGGTCACAGCTTGTCTGTAAGCGGATGCC
GGGAGCAGACAAGCCCGTCAGGGCGCGTCAGCGGGTGTTGGCGGGTGTCGGGGCGCAGCCATGACCCAGT
CACGTAGCGATAGCGGAGTGTATACTGGCTTAACTATGCGGCATCAGAGCAGATTGTACTGAGAGTGCAC
CATATGCGGTGTGAAATACCGCACAGATGCGTAAGGAGAAAATACCGCATCAGGCGCTCTTCCGCTTCCT
CGCTCACTGACTCGCTGCGCTCGGTCGTTCGGCTGCGGCGAGCGGTATCAGCTCACTCAAAGGCGGTAAT
ACGGTTATCCACAGAATCAGGGGATAACGCAGGAAAGAACATGTGAGCAAAAGGCCAGCAAAAGGCCAGG
AACCGTAAAAAGGCCGCGTTGCTGGCGTTTTTCCATAGGCTCCGCCCCCCTGACGAGCATCACAAAAATC
GACGCTCAAGTCAGAGGTGGCGAAACCCGACAGGACTATAAAGATACCAGGCGTTTCCCCCTGGAAGCTC
CCTCGTGCGCTCTCCTGTTCCGACCCTGCCGCTTACCGGATACCTGTCCGCCTTTCTCCCTTCGGGAAGC
GTGGCGCTTTCTCATAGCTCACGCTGTAGGTATCTCAGTTCGGTGTAGGTCGTTCGCTCCAAGCTGGGCT
GTGTGCACGAACCCCCCGTTCAGCCCGACCGCTGCGCCTTATCCGGTAACTATCGTCTTGAGTCCAACCC
GGTAAGACACGACTTATCGCCACTGGCAGCAGCCACTGGTAACAGGATTAGCAGAGCGAGGTATGTAGGC
GGTGCTACAGAGTTCTTGAAGTGGTGGCCTAACTACGGCTACACTAGAAGGACAGTATTTGGTATCTGCG
CTCTGCTGAAGCCAGTTACCTTCGGAAAAAGAGTTGGTAGCTCTTGATCCGGCAAACAAACCACCGCTGG
TAGCGGTGGTTTTTTTGTTTGCAAGCAGCAGATTACGCGCAGAAAAAAAGGATCTCAAGAAGATCCTTTG
ATCTTTTCTACGGGGTCTGACGCTCAGTGGAACGAAAACTCACGTTAAGGGATTTTGGTCATGAGATTAT
CAAAAAGGATCTTCACCTAGATCCTTTTAAATTAAAAATGAAGTTTTAAATCAATCTAAAGTATATATGA
GTAAACTTGGTCTGACAGTTACCAATGCTTAATCAGTGAGGCACCTATCTCAGCGATCTGTCTATTTCGT
TCATCCATAGTTGCCTGACTCCCCGTCGTGTAGATAACTACGATACGGGAGGGCTTACCATCTGGCCCCA
GTGCTGCAATGATACCGCGAGACCCACGCTCACCGGCTCCAGATTTATCAGCAATAAACCAGCCAGCCGG
AAGGGCCGAGCGCAGAAGTGGTCCTGCAACTTTATCCGCCTCCATCCAGTCTATTAATTGTTGCCGGGAA
GCTAGAGTAAGTAGTTCGCCAGTTAATAGTTTGCGCAACGTTGTTGCCATTGCTACAGGCATCGTGGTGT
CACGCTCGTCGTTTGGTATGGCTTCATTCAGCTCCGGTTCCCAACGATCAAGGCGAGTTACATGATCCCC
CATGTTGTGCAAAAAAGCGGTTAGCTCCTTCGGTCCTCCGATCGTTGTCAGAAGTAAGTTGGCCGCAGTG
TTATCACTCATGGTTATGGCAGCACTGCATAATTCTCTTACTGTCATGCCATCCGTAAGATGCTTTTCTG
TGACTGGTGAGTACTCAACCAAGTCATTCTGAGAATAGTGTATGCGGCGACCGAGTTGCTCTTGCCCGGC
GTCAATACGGGATAATACCGCGCCACATAGCAGAACTTTAAAAGTGCTCATCATTGGAAAACGTTCTTCG
GGGCGAAAACTCTCAAGGATCTTACCGCTGTTGAGATCCAGTTCGATGTAACCCACTCGTGCACCCAACT
GATCTTCAGCATCTTTTACTTTCACCAGCGTTTCTGGGTGAGCAAAAACAGGAAGGCAAAATGCCGCAAA
AAAGGGAATAAGGGCGACACGGAAATGTTGAATACTCATACTCTTCCTTTTTCAATATTATTGAAGCATT
TATCAGGGTTATTGTCTCATGAGCGGATACATATTTGAATGTATTTAGAAAAATAAACAAATAGGGGTTC
CGCGCACATTTCCCCGAAAAGTGCCACCTGACGTCTAAGAAACCATTATTATCATG
Features (pLannotate 1.2.2; 14 found; start..end, strand, type, name):
     58..102     +  promoter       T5 promoter: bacteriophage T5 promoter for E. coli RNA polymerase, with embedded lac operator
    110..126     +  protein_bind   lac operator: The lac repressor binds to the lac operator to inhibit transcription in E. coli. This inhibition can be relieved by adding lactose or isopropyl-β-D-thiogalactopyranoside (IPTG). lac repressor encoded by lacI
    175..192     +  CDS            6xHis: 6xHis affinity tag
    208..780     +  CDS            DTA: diphtheria toxin fragment A; Corynebacterium diphtheriae tox
   1774..4176    +  CDS            GP90: FIBER_BPK1E - Also known as END. Experimental evidence at protein level: Swiss-Prot protein existence level 1. [C-terminal chaperone protein]: The C-terminal chaperone protein mediates homotrimerization and proper folding of the catalytic endo-N trimer. From Escherichia phage K1E (Bacteriophage K1E).
   4341..4435    +  terminator     lambda t0 terminator: transcription terminator from phage lambda
   4450..4478    +  promoter       cat promoter (fragment): promoter of the E. coli cat gene encoding chloramphenicol acetyltransferase
   4479..5135    +  CDS            cat: CAT_ECOLX - Experimental evidence at protein level: Swiss-Prot protein existence level 1. This enzyme is an effector of chloramphenicol resistance in bacteria. From Escherichia coli. This protein is used as a marker in many commonly used cloning vectors, such as pACYC184.
   5203..5289    +  terminator     rrnB T1 terminator: Escherichia coli rrnB; transcription terminator T1 from the E. coli rrnB gene
   5301..5342    +  CDS            rop (fragment): Rop protein, which maintains plasmids at low copy number; rop
   5444..5584    +  misc_feature   bom: basis of mobility region from pBR322
   5770..6358    -  rep_origin     ori: high-copy-number ColE1/pMB1/pBR322/pUC origin of replication
   6529..7389    -  CDS            AmpR: β-lactamase; bla; confers resistance to ampicillin, carbenicillin, and related antibiotics
   7390..7494    -  promoter       AmpR promoter: bla
