[The description below was written by a language model from this plasmid's Addgene catalogue record and pLannotate feature annotations shown in this document.]
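Description:
pDTFendoNA2 is a 7.5 kb bacterial expression plasmid built on pFEndoNA2, from which the egfp gene was removed and NotI and SpeI sites were introduced to accept a toxin-coding insert. It replicates in E. coli from a high-copy ColE1/pMB1-type origin and is selected with ampicillin through the bla gene. The feature table also shows a bom site, a small rop fragment, and a cat coding sequence preceded by only a fragment of its promoter and followed by the rrnB T1 terminator. The record lists only ampicillin as a selection marker.

Expression is driven by a bacteriophage T5 promoter with an embedded lac operator plus a second downstream lac operator, so transcription is held off by lac repressor and can be relieved with IPTG. Because the plasmid carries no annotated lacI, the depositor notes that it should be kept in hosts supplying the repressor, either lacIq strains or cells carrying the pREP4 repressor plasmid. The open reading frame begins with a 6xHis affinity tag, followed by DT386F, a Corynebacterium diphtheriae tox fragment that lacks the receptor-binding R domain (residues 412–560 deleted) and carries an added RVRR furin cleavage motif. The annotation software labels only the fragment A portion of this insert. Downstream lies the endoNA2 portion, which is annotated by similarity to a bacteriophage K1E endosialidase with its C-terminal chaperone region and is described in the record as noncatalytic. The lambda t0 terminator closes the unit.

The resulting fusion protein uses the inactive endosialidase as a polysialic acid-binding module in place of the toxin's native receptor-binding domain. It is intended for selective elimination of polysialic acid-bearing cells, and the associated publication concerns neuroblastoma targeting.
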