Addgene plasmid #174731: pDTFendoNA2
Purpose: Expresses DT386F-endoNA2 fusion protein for selective elimination of polysialic acid–containing cells. Truncated diphtheria toxin fused to noncatalytic endosialidase via a furin-cleavable linker.
Depositing lab: Jukka Finne. Depositing organization: University of Helsinki. Publication: Design of a cytotoxic neuroblastoma-targeting agent using an enzyme acting on polysialic acid fused to a toxin. Lehti TA, Pajunen MI, Jokilammi A, Korja M, Lilie H, Vettenranta K, Finne J. Mol Cancer Ther. 2021 Jul 26. pii: 1535-7163.MCT-20-1031. doi: 10.1158/1535-7163.MCT-20-1031. PubMed 34315766.
Backbone
  Vector backbone: pFEndoNA2
  Backbone manufacturer: Finne lab
  Backbone size w/o insert (bp): 7102
  Total vector size (bp): 7546
  Modifications to backbone: The egfp gene deleted, and NotI and SpeI restriction sites introduced
  Vector type: Bacterial Expression
Growth in bacteria
  Bacterial resistance: Ampicillin, 100 μg/mL
  Growth temperature: 37°C
  Growth strain: NEB Stable
  Copy number: High Copy
Gene/Insert
  Gene/Insert name: DT386F (alt name: tox gene)
  Species: Corynebacterium diphtheriae
  Insert size (bp): 1181
  Mutation: Deleted amino acids 412-560 (the receptor binding domain R of diphtheria toxin) and added the furin protease cleavage motif RVRR.
  GenBank ID: NC_002935.2
  Cloning method: Restriction Enzyme; 5′ cloning site NotI (not destroyed); 3′ cloning site SpeI (not destroyed)
  Sequencing primers: 5′ CCCGAAAAGTGCCACCTG; 3′ CGTGTACAGCTTATCTAACC
Terms and licenses: Academic/Nonprofit Terms; Industry Terms: Not Available to Industry
Depositor comments: This plasmid can be amplified and maintained in ampicillin-sensitive E. coli strains that harbor the lacIq mutation (such as XL1 Blue and JM109) or carries the pREP4 repressor plasmid (such as M15 [pREP4]).
How to cite: pDTFendoNA2 was a gift from Jukka Finne (Addgene plasmid # 174731 ; http://n2t.net/addgene:174731 ; RRID:Addgene_174731)
